Addgene plasmid #53116: JF001A
Purpose: expresses alpha hemolysin under the control of theophylline riboswitch
Depositing lab: Sheref Mansy. Depositing organization: Universita degli Studi di Trento. Publication: Integrating artificial with natural cells to translate chemical messages that direct E. coli behaviour. Lentini R, Santero SP, Chizzolini F, Cecchi D, Fontana J, Marchioretto M, Del Bianco C, Terrell JL, Spencer AC, Martini L, Forlin M, Assfalg M, Dalla Serra M, Bentley WE, Mansy SS. Nat Commun. 2014 May 30;5:4012. doi: 10.1038/ncomms5012. PubMed 24874202.
Backbone
  Vector backbone: pET21b
  Backbone manufacturer: Novagen
  Backbone size w/o insert (bp): 5442
  Total vector size (bp): 6278
  Modifications to backbone: lacO and original RBS were removed from pET21b and substituted with the theophylline riboswitch
  Vector type: Bacterial Expression
Growth in bacteria
  Bacterial resistance: Ampicillin, 100 μg/mL
  Growth temperature: 37°C
  Growth strain: DH5alpha
  Copy number: Low Copy
Gene/Insert
  Gene/Insert name: theophylline riboswitch and alpha hemolysin (alt names: alpha hemolysin from Staphylococcus aureus; αHL)
  Species: Staphylococcus aureus
  Insert size (bp): 939
  Promoter: T7 promoter
  Cloning method: Unknown
  Sequencing primers: 5′ GGCAGCACCCTGCTAAGGTAACAACAAG ATGGATTCTGATATCAATATCAAAACC; 3′ AAG GGC ATC AAG ACG ATG CTG GTA TCA CCC TAT AGT GAG TCG TAT TAA TTT CGC GG
Terms and licenses: Academic/Nonprofit Terms; Industry Terms: Not Available to Industry
How to cite: JF001A was a gift from Sheref Mansy (Addgene plasmid # 53116 ; http://n2t.net/addgene:53116 ; RRID:Addgene_53116)
