[The description below was written by a language model from this plasmid's Addgene catalogue record and pLannotate feature annotations shown in this document.]
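Description:
JF001A is a bacterial expression plasmid built on the Novagen pET21b backbone that places the Staphylococcus aureus pore-forming toxin alpha hemolysin (αHL) under translational control of a theophylline-responsive riboswitch. According to the catalogue entry, the lac operator and the original ribosome binding site of pET21b were removed and replaced by the riboswitch. Transcription is therefore driven by a plain T7 promoter, while protein synthesis depends on the ligand: such riboswitches generally sequester the ribosome binding site until theophylline binds the aptamer. The feature table does not annotate the riboswitch itself. It shows the T7 promoter followed almost immediately by the hemolysin annotation, whose 5' edge may overlap the riboswitch region. Downstream is a short polyhistidine stretch consistent with the pET21b C-terminal His tag, then the T7 terminator. A small fragment annotated as a T7 gene 10-derived tag lies before the terminator and is probably backbone sequence rather than a functional fusion.

Propagation relies on the pBR322-type origin together with rop and the bom region, consistent with the low copy number listed, and selection is by ampicillin through the bla gene. An f1 origin, lacI with its promoter, and residual tetracycline-resistance fragments are inherited from the backbone. With lacO deleted, lacI no longer represses the plasmid's own promoter. The annotated sequence is 6,236 nt, slightly shorter than the 6,278 bp total stated in the catalogue.

The associated publication concerns artificial cells that translate chemical messages to direct E. coli behaviour. This fits a use in which theophylline triggers hemolysin production and pore formation, although the record itself states only the riboswitch-controlled expression.
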