Features (pLannotate 1.2.2; 17 found; start..end, strand, type, name):
      4..22      +  promoter       T7 promoter: promoter for bacteriophage T7 RNA polymerase
     31..957     +  CDS            hly: HLA_STAAU - Also known as hla. Experimental evidence at protein level: Swiss-Prot protein existence level 1. Alpha-toxin binds to the membrane of eukaryotic cells (particularly red blood cells, RBC) forming pores, resulting in hemolysis, with the release of low-molecular weight molecules leading to eventual osmotic RBC lysis (PubMed:1587866, PubMed:20624979). Human RBCs bind much less alpha-toxin than do rabbit RBCs (PubMed:1587866, PubMed:20624979). Heptamer oligomerization and pore formation is required for lytic activity (PubMed:1587866, PubMed:20624979). From Staphylococcus aureus.
    967..984     +  CDS            9xHis (fragment): 9xHis affinity tag
    994..1043    +  CDS            SET1 (fragment): solubility-enhancement tag derived from T7 phage gene 10B
   1051..1098    +  terminator     T7 terminator: transcription terminator for bacteriophage T7 RNA polymerase
   1135..1590    +  rep_origin     f1 ori (sequence partly withheld): f1 bacteriophage origin of replication; arrow indicates direction of (+) strand synthesis
   1617..1721    +  promoter       AmpR promoter: bla
   1722..2582    +  CDS            AmpR: β-lactamase; bla; confers resistance to ampicillin, carbenicillin, and related antibiotics
   2753..3341    +  rep_origin     ori: high-copy-number ColE1/pMB1/pBR322/pUC origin of replication
   3527..3669    -  misc_feature   bom: basis of mobility region from pBR322
   3771..3962    -  CDS            rop: Rop protein, which maintains plasmids at low copy number; rop
   3979..4359    +  CDS            YPB1_ECOLX: Protein predicted: Swiss-Prot protein existence level 4. From Escherichia coli.
   4431..4722    -  CDS            TcR (fragment): tetracycline efflux protein; tet; confers resistance to tetracycline
   4737..4758    -  protein_bind   CAP binding site: CAP binding activates transcription in the presence of cAMP. E. coli catabolite activator protein
   4771..5853    -  CDS            lacI: lac repressor; lacI; The lac repressor binds to the lac operator to inhibit transcription in E. coli. This inhibition can be relieved by adding lactose or isopropyl-β-D-thiogalactopyranoside (IPTG).
   5854..5931    -  promoter       lacI promoter: lacI
   5939..6218    -  CDS            TcR (fragment): tetracycline efflux protein; tet; confers resistance to tetracycline
>Addgene plasmid #53116 | JF001A | depositor full sequence | sequence record 82628 | JF001A sequence 6236 bps
AATTAATACGACTCACTATAGGGTGATACCAGCATCGTCTTGATGCCCTTGGCAGCACCCTGCTAAGGTA
ACAACAAGATGGATTCTGATATCAATATCAAAACCGGCACCACCGATATCGGCTCCAATACCACCGTTAA
AACCGGTGATCTGGTGACCTATGATAAAGAAAACGGTATGCATAAAAAAGTGTTTTACTCGTTTATTGAC
GATAAAAACCATAACAAAAAACTGCTGGTCATCCGCACCAAAGGCACCATTGCGGGTCAATACCGTGTGT
ACTCCGAAGAAGGTGCGAACAAAAGCGGTCTGGCTTGGCCGTCTGCCTTTAAAGTGCAGCTGCAACTGCC
GGATAATGAAGTGGCGCAGATTTCAGATTATTATCCGCGTAATAGCATCGATACCAAAGAATATATGAGT
ACCCTGACCTATGGTTTTAATGGCAATGTTACCGGTGATGATACGGGTAAAATTGGCGGTCTGATTGGCG
CCAATGTGTCCATTGGTCATACGCTGAAATACGTGCAACCGGATTTCAAAACCATTCTGGAAAGTCCGAC
CGATAAAAAAGTGGGTTGGAAAGTTATCTTCAACAACATGGTGAATCAGAACTGGGGTCCGTACGATCGC
GATTCCTGGAATCCGGTTTATGGCAATCAGCTGTTTATGAAAACCCGCAACGGTAGTATGAAAGCGGCGG
ATAATTTTCTGGACCCGAACAAAGCCTCAAGCCTGCTGTCCAGCGGTTTTAGCCCGGATTTTGCCACGGT
TATTACCATGGATCGCAAAGCCAGCAAACAGCAGACCAACATTGATGTGATCTACGAACGTGTGCGTGAT
GATTATCAACTGCATTGGACCTCAACCAATTGGAAAGGCACCAATACCAAAGATAAATGGACGGATCGCA
GTTCAGAACGCTACAAAATTGATTGGGAAAAAGAAGAAATGACCAACTAACTCGAGCACCACCACCACCA
CCACTGAGATCCGGCTGCTAACAAAGCCCGAAAGGAAGCTGAGTTGGCTGCTGCCACCGCTGAGCAATAA
CTAGCATAACCCCTTGGGGCCTCTAAACGGGTCTTGAGGGGTTTTTTGCTGAAAGGAGGAACTATATCCG
GATTGGCGAATGGG
[124 nt withheld, positions 1135-1258]
C
[91 nt withheld, positions 1260-1350]
A
[49 nt withheld, positions 1352-1400]
CCTTTGACGTTGGAGTCCACGTTCTTT
[37 nt withheld, positions 1428-1464]
ACCCTATCTCGGTCTATTCTTTTGATTTATAAGGGATTTTGCCGATTTCGGCCTATTGGTTAAAAAATGA
GCTGATTTAACAAAAATTTAACGCGAATTTTAACAAAATATTAACGTTTACAATTTCAGGTGGCACTTTT
CGGGGAAATGTGCGCGGAACCCCTATTTGTTTATTTTTCTAAATACATTCAAATATGTATCCGCTCATGA
GACAATAACCCTGATAAATGCTTCAATAATATTGAAAAAGGAAGAGTATGAGTATTCAACATTTCCGTGT
CGCCCTTATTCCCTTTTTTGCGGCATTTTGCCTTCCTGTTTTTGCTCACCCAGAAACGCTGGTGAAAGTA
AAAGATGCTGAAGATCAGTTGGGTGCACGAGTGGGTTACATCGAACTGGATCTCAACAGCGGTAAGATCC
TTGAGAGTTTTCGCCCCGAAGAACGTTTTCCAATGATGAGCACTTTTAAAGTTCTGCTATGTGGCGCGGT
ATTATCCCGTATTGACGCCGGGCAAGAGCAACTCGGTCGCCGCATACACTATTCTCAGAATGACTTGGTT
GAGTACTCACCAGTCACAGAAAAGCATCTTACGGATGGCATGACAGTAAGAGAATTATGCAGTGCTGCCA
TAACCATGAGTGATAACACTGCGGCCAACTTACTTCTGACAACGATCGGAGGACCGAAGGAGCTAACCGC
TTTTTTGCACAACATGGGGGATCATGTAACTCGCCTTGATCGTTGGGAACCGGAGCTGAATGAAGCCATA
CCAAACGACGAGCGTGACACCACGATGCCTGCAGCAATGGCAACAACGTTGCGCAAACTATTAACTGGCG
AACTACTTACTCTAGCTTCCCGGCAACAATTAATAGACTGGATGGAGGCGGATAAAGTTGCAGGACCACT
TCTGCGCTCGGCCCTTCCGGCTGGCTGGTTTATTGCTGATAAATCTGGAGCCGGTGAGCGTGGGTCTCGC
GGTATCATTGCAGCACTGGGGCCAGATGGTAAGCCCTCCCGTATCGTAGTTATCTACACGACGGGGAGTC
AGGCAACTATGGATGAACGAAATAGACAGATCGCTGAGATAGGTGCCTCACTGATTAAGCATTGGTAACT
GTCAGACCAAGTTTACTCATATATACTTTAGATTGATTTAAAACTTCATTTTTAATTTAAAAGGATCTAG
GTGAAGATCCTTTTTGATAATCTCATGACCAAAATCCCTTAACGTGAGTTTTCGTTCCACTGAGCGTCAG
ACCCCGTAGAAAAGATCAAAGGATCTTCTTGAGATCCTTTTTTTCTGCGCGTAATCTGCTGCTTGCAAAC
AAAAAAACCACCGCTACCAGCGGTGGTTTGTTTGCCGGATCAAGAGCTACCAACTCTTTTTCCGAAGGTA
ACTGGCTTCAGCAGAGCGCAGATACCAAATACTGTCCTTCTAGTGTAGCCGTAGTTAGGCCACCACTTCA
AGAACTCTGTAGCACCGCCTACATACCTCGCTCTGCTAATCCTGTTACCAGTGGCTGCTGCCAGTGGCGA
TAAGTCGTGTCTTACCGGGTTGGACTCAAGACGATAGTTACCGGATAAGGCGCAGCGGTCGGGCTGAACG
GGGGGTTCGTGCACACAGCCCAGCTTGGAGCGAACGACCTACACCGAACTGAGATACCTACAGCGTGAGC
TATGAGAAAGCGCCACGCTTCCCGAAGGGAGAAAGGCGGACAGGTATCCGGTAAGCGGCAGGGTCGGAAC
AGGAGAGCGCACGAGGGAGCTTCCAGGGGGAAACGCCTGGTATCTTTATAGTCCTGTCGGGTTTCGCCAC
CTCTGACTTGAGCGTCGATTTTTGTGATGCTCGTCAGGGGGGCGGAGCCTATGGAAAAACGCCAGCAACG
CGGCCTTTTTACGGTTCCTGGCCTTTTGCTGGCCTTTTGCTCACATGTTCTTTCCTGCGTTATCCCCTGA
TTCTGTGGATAACCGTATTACCGCCTTTGAGTGAGCTGATACCGCTCGCCGCAGCCGAACGACCGAGCGC
AGCGAGTCAGTGAGCGAGGAAGCGGAAGAGCGCCTGATGCGGTATTTTCTCCTTACGCATCTGTGCGGTA
TTTCACACCGCATATATGGTGCACTCTCAGTACAATCTGCTCTGATGCCGCATAGTTAAGCCAGTATACA
CTCCGCTATCGCTACGTGACTGGGTCATGGCTGCGCCCCGACACCCGCCAACACCCGCTGACGCGCCCTG
ACGGGCTTGTCTGCTCCCGGCATCCGCTTACAGACAAGCTGTGACCGTCTCCGGGAGCTGCATGTGTCAG
AGGTTTTCACCGTCATCACCGAAACGCGCGAGGCAGCTGCGGTAAAGCTCATCAGCGTGGTCGTGAAGCG
ATTCACAGATGTCTGCCTGTTCATCCGCGTCCAGCTCGTTGAGTTTCTCCAGAAGCGTTAATGTCTGGCT
TCTGATAAAGCGGGCCATGTTAAGGGCGGTTTTTTCCTGTTTGGTCACTGATGCCTCCGTGTAAGGGGGA
TTTCTGTTCATGGGGGTAATGATACCGATGAAACGAGAGAGGATGCTCACGATACGGGTTACTGATGATG
AACATGCCCGGTTACTGGAACGTTGTGAGGGTAAACAACTGGCGGTATGGATGCGGCGGGACCAGAGAAA
AATCACTCAGGGTCAATGCCAGCGCTTCGTTAATACAGATGTAGGTGTTCCACAGGGTAGCCAGCAGCAT
CCTGCGATGCAGATCCGGAACATAATGGTGCAGGGCGCTGACTTCCGCGTTTCCAGACTTTACGAAACAC
GGAAACCGAAGACCATTCATGTTGTTGCTCAGGTCGCAGACGTTTTGCAGCAGCAGTCGCTTCACGTTCG
CTCGCGTATCGGTGATTCATTCTGCTAACCAGTAAGGCAACCCCGCCAGCCTAGCCGGGTCCTCAACGAC
AGGAGCACGATCATGCGCACCCGTGGGGCCGCCATGCCGGCGATAATGGCCTGCTTCTCGCCGAAACGTT
TGGTGGCGGGACCAGTGACGAAGGCTTGAGCGAGGGCGTGCAAGATTCCGAATACCGCAAGCGACAGGCC
GATCATCGTCGCGCTCCAGCGAAAGCGGTCCTCGCCGAAAATGACCCAGAGCGCTGCCGGCACCTGTCCT
ACGAGTTGCATGATAAAGAAGACAGTCATAAGTGCGGCGACGATAGTCATGCCCCGCGCCCACCGGAAGG
AGCTGACTGGGTTGAAGGCTCTCAAGGGCATCGGTCGAGATCCCGGTGCCTAATGAGTGAGCTAACTTAC
ATTAATTGCGTTGCGCTCACTGCCCGCTTTCCAGTCGGGAAACCTGTCGTGCCAGCTGCATTAATGAATC
GGCCAACGCGCGGGGAGAGGCGGTTTGCGTATTGGGCGCCAGGGTGGTTTTTCTTTTCACCAGTGAGACG
GGCAACAGCTGATTGCCCTTCACCGCCTGGCCCTGAGAGAGTTGCAGCAAGCGGTCCACGCTGGTTTGCC
CCAGCAGGCGAAAATCCTGTTTGATGGTGGTTAACGGCGGGATATAACATGAGCTGTCTTCGGTATCGTC
GTATCCCACTACCGAGATATCCGCACCAACGCGCAGCCCGGACTCGGTAATGGCGCGCATTGCGCCCAGC
GCCATCTGATCGTTGGCAACCAGCATCGCAGTGGGAACGATGCCCTCATTCAGCATTTGCATGGTTTGTT
GAAAACCGGACATGGCACTCCAGTCGCCTTCCCGTTCCGCTATCGGCTGAATTTGATTGCGAGTGAGATA
TTTATGCCAGCCAGCCAGACGCAGACGCGCCGAGACAGAACTTAATGGGCCCGCTAACAGCGCGATTTGC
TGGTGACCCAATGCGACCAGATGCTCCACGCCCAGTCGCGTACCGTCTTCATGGGAGAAAATAATACTGT
TGATGGGTGTCTGGTCAGAGACATCAAGAAATAACGCCGGAACATTAGTGCAGGCAGCTTCCACAGCAAT
GGCATCCTGGTCATCCAGCGGATAGTTAATGATCAGCCCACTGACGCGTTGCGCGAGAAGATTGTGCACC
GCCGCTTTACAGGCTTCGACGCCGCTTCGTTCTACCATCGACACCACCACGCTGGCACCCAGTTGATCGG
CGCGAGATTTAATCGCCGCGACAATTTGCGACGGCGCGTGCAGGGCCAGACTGGAGGTGGCAACGCCAAT
CAGCAACGACTGTTTGCCCGCCAGTTGTTGTGCCACGCGGTTGGGAATGTAATTCAGCTCCGCCATCGCC
GCTTCCACTTTTTCCCGCGTTTTCGCAGAAACGTGGCTGGCCTGGTTCACCACGCGGGAAACGGTCTGAT
AAGAGACACCGGCATACTCTGCGACATCGTATAACGTTACTGGTTTCACATTCACCACCCTGAATTGACT
CTCTTCCGGGCGCTATCATGCCATACCGCGAAAGGTTTTGCGCCATTCGATGGTGTCCGGGATCTCGACG
CTCTCCCTTATGCGACTCCTGCATTAGGAAGCAGCCCAGTAGTAGGTTGAGGCCGTTGAGCACCGCCGCC
GCAAGGAATGGTGCATGCAAGGAGATGGCGCCCAACAGTCCCCCGGCCACGGGGCCTGCCACCATACCCA
CGCCGAAACAAGCGCTCATGAGCCCGAAGTGGCGAGCCCGATCTTCCCCATCGGTGATGTCGGCGATATA
GGCGCCAGCAACCGCACCTGTGGCGCCGGTGATGCCGGCCACGATGCGTCCGGCGTAGAGGATCGAGATC
TCGATCCCGCGA
