>Addgene plasmid #53116 | JF001A | addgene partial sequence | sequence record 84519 | pBRrevBam 5'-GGTGATGTCGGCGATATAGG-3'
CCGGCCACGATGCGTCCGGCGTAGAGGATCGAGATCTCGATCCCGCGAAATTAATACGACTCACTATAGG
GTGATACCAGCATCGTCTTGATGCCCTTGGCAGCACCCTGCTAAGGTAACAACAAGATGGATTCTGATAT
CAATATCAAAACCGGCACCACCGATATCGGCTCCAATACCACCGTTAAAACCGGTGATCTGGTGACCTAT
GATAAAGAAAACGGTATGCATAAAAAAGTGTTTTACTCGTTTATTGACGATAAAAACCATAACAAAAAAC
TGCTGGTCATCCGCACCAAAGGCACCATTGCGGGTCAATACCGTGTGTACTCCGAAGAAGGTGCGAACAA
AAGCGGTCTGGCTTGGCCGTCTGCCTTTAAAGTGCAGCTGCAACTGCCGGATAATGAAGTGGCGCAGATT
TCAGATTATTATCCGCGTAATAGCATCGATACCAAAGAATATATGAGTACCCTGACCTATGGTTTTAATG
GCAATGTTACCGGTGATGATACGGGTAAAATTGGCGGTCTGATTGGCGCCAATGTGTCCATTGGTCATAC
GCTGAAATACGTGCAACCGGATTTCAAAACCATTCTGGAAAGTCCGACCGATAAAAAAGTGGGTTGGAAA
GTTATCTTCAACAACATGGTGAATCAGAACTGGGGTCCGTACGATCGCGATTCCTGGAATCCGGTTTATG
GCAATCAGCTGTTTATGAAAACCCGCAACGGTAGTATGAAAGCGGCGGATAATTTTCTGGACCCGAACAA
AGCCTCAAGCCTGCTGTCCAGCGGTTTTAGCCCGGATTTTGCCACGGTTATTACCATGGATCGCAAAGCC
AGCAAACAGCAGACCAACATTGATGTGATCTACGAACGTG
