>Addgene plasmid #53116 | JF001A | addgene partial sequence | sequence record 86498 | F1ori-R 5'-AGGGAAGAAAGCGAAAGGAG-3'
AAAACCCCTCAAGACCCGTTTAGAGGCCCCAAGGGGTTATGCTAGTTATTGCTCAGCGGTGGCAGCAGCC
AACTCAGCTTCCTTTCGGGCTTTGTTAGCAGCCGGATCTCAGTGGTGGTGGTGGTGGTGCTCGAGTTAGT
TGGTCATTTCTTCTTTTTCCCAATCAATTTTGTAGCGTTCTGAACTGCGATCCGTCCATTTATCTTTGGT
ATTGGTGCCTTTCCAATTGGTTGAGGTCCAATGCAGTTGATAATCATCACGCACACGTTCGTAGATCACA
TCAATGTTGGTCTGCTGTTTGCTGGCTTTGCGATCCATGGTAATAACCGTGGCAAAATCCGGGCTAAAAC
CGCTGGACAGCAGGCTTGAGGCTTTGTTCGGGTCCAGAAAATTATCCGCCGCTTTCATACTACCGTTGCG
GGTTTTCATAAACAGCTGATTGCCATAAACCGGATTCCAGGAATCGCGATCGTACGGACCCCAGTTCTGA
TTCACCATGTTGTTGAAGATAACTTTCCAACCCACTTTTTTATCGGTCGGACTTTCCAGAATGGTTTTGA
AATCCGGTTGCACGTATTTCAGCGTATGACCAATGGACACATTGGCGCCAATCAGACCGCCAATTTTACC
CGTATCATCACCGGTAACATTGCCATTAAAACCATAGGTCAGGGTACTCATATATTCTTTGGTATCGATG
CTATTACGCGGATAATAATCTGAAATCTGCGCC
